>Addgene plasmid #42376 | DDX20A | depositor partial sequence | sequence record 57209 | DDX20A sequence 784 bps
CATATGCACCATCATCATCATCATTCTTCTGGTGTAGATCTGGGTACCGAGAACCTGTACTTCCAATCCA
TGCGGACCGCTCAGGATCTCAGCAGCCCGCGGACCCGCACGGGGGATGTGCTGTTGGCGGAGCCGGCCGA
CTTCGAGTCACTGCTGCTTTCGCGGCCGGTGCTGGAGGGGCTGCGGGCGGCCGGCTTCGAGAGGCCCTCG
CCGGTGCAGCTCAAGGCCATCCCGCTGGGGCGCTGCGGGCTCGATTTAATTGTTCAAGCTAAATCTGGCA
CCGGGAAAACCTGTGTGTTCTCCACCATAGCTTTGGACTCTCTTGTTCTTGAAAACTTAAGTACCCAGAT
TTTGATCTTGGCTCCTACAAGAGAAATTGCTGTACAGATACATTCTGTTATTACAGCCATTGGAATAAAA
ATGGAAGGCTTAGAGTGTCATGTCTTTATTGGAGGGACCCCATTATCACAAGACAAAACCAGACTTAAAA
AGTGTCATATTGCTGTTGGATCTCCTGGCAGAATTAAGCAACTCATAGAACTTGACTACTTGAACCCAGG
CAGTATACGCCTCTTTATTCTTGATGAAGCAGATAAGCTTTTAGAAGAAGGCAGCTTCCAGGAGCAAATA
AATTGGATTTATTCTTCCTTGCCTGCCAGTAAACAGATGCTGGCAGTATCAGCTACTTATCCCGAATTTT
TGGCTAATGCTTTGACAAAGTACATGAGAGATCCCACTTTTGTAAGACTGAATTCCTGACAGTAAAGGTG
GATACGGATCCGAA
