>Addgene plasmid #42376 | DDX20A | addgene partial sequence | sequence record 59422 | T7 5'-TAATACGACTCACTATAGGG-3'
ATTCCCTCTAGAAATAATTTTGTTTAACTTTAAGAAGGAGATATACATATGCACCATCATCATCATCATT
CTTCTGGTGTAGATCTGGGTACCGAGAACCTGTACTTCCAATCCATGCGGACCGCTCAGGATCTCAGCAG
CCCGCGGACCCGCACGGGGGATGTGCTGTTGGCGGAGCCGGCCGACTTCGAGTCACTGCTGCTTTCGCGG
CCGGTGCTGGAGGGGCTGCGGGCGGCCGGCTTCGAGAGGCCCTCGCCGGTGCAGCTCAAGGCCATCCCGC
TGGGGCGCTGCGGGCTCGATTTAATTGTTCAAGCTAAATCTGGCACCGGGAAAACCTGTGTGTTCTCCAC
CATAGCTTTGGACTCTCTTGTTCTTGAAAACTTAAGTACCCAGATTTTGATCTTGGCTCCTACAAGAGAA
ATTGCTGTACAGATACATTCTGTTATTACAGCCATTGGAATAAAAATGGAAGGCTTAGAGTGTCATGTCT
TTATTGGAGGGACCCCATTATCACAAGACAAAACCAGACTTAAAAAGTGTCATATTGCTGTTGGATCTCC
TGGCAGAATTAAGCAACTCATAGAACTTGACTACTTGAACCCAGGCAGTATACGCCTCTTTATTCTTGAT
GAAGCAGATAAGCTTTTAGAAGAAGGCAGCTTCCAGGAGCAAATAAATTGGATTTATTCTTCCTTGCCTG
CCAGTAAACAGATGCTGGCAGTATCAGCTACTTATCCCGAATTTTTGGCTAATGCTTTGACAAAGTACAT
GAGAGATCCCACTTTTGTAAGACTGAATTCCTGACAGTAAAGGTGGATACGGATCCGAATTCGAGCTCCG
TCGACAAGCTTGCGGCCGCACTCGAGCACCACCACCACCACCACTGAGATCCGGCTGCTAACAAAGCCCG
AAAGGAAGCTGAGTTGGCTGCTGCCACCGCTGAGCAATA
