[The description below was written by a language model from this plasmid's Addgene catalogue record.]
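Description:
DDX20A is a bacterial expression plasmid built on the pNIC28-Bsa4 backbone from the Structural Genomics Consortium, designed to produce a fragment of the human DEAD-box helicase DDX20 (also known as DP103 or GEMIN3) in E. coli for structure determination. It is described as a high-copy plasmid and is selected with kanamycin. The record does not list the origin of replication or other backbone features, and no annotated feature table is provided.

The insert is about 784 bp of human DDX20 coding sequence, introduced by ligation-independent cloning. As the record notes, it may not be the full open reading frame; the size is consistent with a domain-level construct rather than the whole protein, and the insert is linked to deposited crystal structures. The mutation field only points to the depositor comments, which do not spell out any specific sequence changes, so differences from the reference sequence cannot be stated. The protein is fused at its N terminus to a hexahistidine tag followed by a TEV protease recognition site, which permits immobilised metal affinity purification and subsequent removal of the tag by TEV cleavage. The promoter is not explicitly stated, but the use of T7 and T7-terminator sequencing primers and the recommendation of a BL21(DE3)-derived expression host carrying a rare-codon tRNA plasmid indicate a T7 RNA polymerase-driven expression cassette.

The construct is typically used for recombinant overexpression and purification of this DDX20 fragment for crystallography and related biochemical or biophysical work. It is available under academic and nonprofit terms only.
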