Addgene plasmid #42376: DDX20A
Purpose: Bacterial expression for structure determination; may not be full ORF
Depositing lab: Nicola Burgess-Brown. Depositing organization: University of Oxford.
Backbone
  Vector backbone: pNIC28-Bsa4
  Backbone manufacturer: SGC
  Vector type: Bacterial Expression
Growth in bacteria
  Bacterial resistance: Kanamycin, 50 μg/mL
  Growth temperature: 37°C
  Growth strain: Mach1 ;
  Copy number: High Copy
Gene/Insert
  Gene/Insert name: DDX20A (alt names: DDX20A; gi|23270929; PDB:2OXC/3B7G)
  Species: H. sapiens (human)
  Insert size (bp): 784
  Mutation: See Comments
  GenBank ID: DDX20A gi|23270929
  Entrez Gene: DDX20 (a.k.a. DP103, GEMIN3)
  Tag / fusion protein: His6-TEV (N terminal on insert)
  Cloning method: Ligation Independent Cloning
  Sequencing primers: 5′ T7; 3′ T7-term
Terms and licenses: Academic/Nonprofit Terms; Industry Terms: Not Available to Industry
Depositor comments: http://www.thesgc.org/structures/2OXC/ Use BL21(DE3)-R3-pRARE2 strain for expression.
How to cite: DDX20A was a gift from Nicola Burgess-Brown (Addgene plasmid # 42376 ; http://n2t.net/addgene:42376 ; RRID:Addgene_42376)
